Addgene plasmid #48502: pFUSB4_GACG
Depositing lab: Stephen Ekker. Depositing organization: Mayo Foundation for Medical Education and Research. Publication: High Efficiency In Vivo Genome Engineering with a Simplified 15-RVD GoldyTALEN Design. Ma AC, Lee HB, Clark KJ, Ekker SC. PLoS One. 2013 May 29;8(5):e65259. doi: 10.1371/journal.pone.0065259. Print 2013. PubMed 23734242.
Backbone
  Vector backbone: pFUS_B4
  Vector type: Mammalian Expression, TALEN
Growth in bacteria
  Bacterial resistance: Spectinomycin, 50 μg/mL
  Growth temperature: 37°C
  Growth strain: Top10
  Copy number: Unknown
Gene/Insert
  Gene/Insert name: RVD sequence: NN NI HD NN
  Species: Synthetic
  Cloning method: Unknown
  Sequencing primers: 5′ ttgatgcctggcagttccct; 3′ cgaaccgaacaggcttatgt
Terms and licenses: Academic/Nonprofit Terms; Industry Terms: Not Available to Industry
Depositor comments: Plasmid was created using Golden Gate cloning.
How to cite: pFUSB4_GACG was a gift from Stephen Ekker (Addgene plasmid # 48502 ; http://n2t.net/addgene:48502 ; RRID:Addgene_48502)
