[The description below was written by a language model from this plasmid's Addgene catalogue record and pLannotate feature annotations shown in this document.]
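Description:
pFUSB4_GACG is a small (about 2.9 kb) Golden Gate TALEN assembly intermediate built on the pFUS_B4 array backbone. It carries a pre-assembled synthetic block of four TAL effector repeats whose repeat-variable diresidues are NN, NI, HD and NN. Under the standard RVD code this corresponds to the DNA target G-A-C-G reflected in the plasmid name. The repository classifies it under mammalian expression and TALEN vectors. However, the annotated features show no eukaryotic promoter, nuclease domain or polyadenylation signal, so the plasmid appears to be a bacterial cloning module rather than an expression construct in its own right.

The plasmid is propagated in E. coli from a high-copy ColE1/pUC-type origin and selected with spectinomycin through the aadA (SmR) aminoglycoside adenylyltransferase gene. Upstream of aadA lie fragments of a class 1 integron Pc promoter and a gentamicin acetyltransferase gene, which appear to be remnants of the cassette from which the marker was derived. Short remnants of lacZα and lacI are also annotated, along with rrnB T1 and T2 terminators near the cloning region. Only a small piece of lacZα is annotated, as would be expected if Golden Gate insertion of the repeat array had replaced a screening cassette, although the record does not say this. The automated annotation did not label the TAL repeat array itself, which presumably occupies the unannotated stretch between the lacZα fragment and the Pc promoter.

Based on the associated publication on a simplified 15-RVD GoldyTALEN design, this plasmid most likely belongs to a library of ready-made four-repeat modules. Such modules would be combined with other pFUS arrays in a second Golden Gate step and placed into a TALEN backbone, speeding the construction of custom nucleases for in vivo genome engineering.
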