Features (pLannotate 1.2.2; 8 found; start..end, strand, type, name):
      3..39      -  CDS            lacZα (fragment): LacZα fragment of β-galactosidase; lacZ fragment
    596..619     +  promoter       Pc promoter (fragment): intI1 (promoter lies within the coding sequence); class 1 integron promoter
    795..851     +  CDS            GmR (fragment): gentamycin acetyltransferase; aacC1; confers resistance to gentamycin
    858..1649    +  CDS            SmR: aminoglycoside adenylyltransferase (Murphy, 1985); aadA; confers resistance to spectinomycin and streptomycin
   1742..2330    +  rep_origin     ori: high-copy-number ColE1/pMB1/pBR322/pUC origin of replication
   2513..2605    +  CDS            lacI (fragment): lac repressor; lacI; The lac repressor binds to the lac operator to inhibit transcription in E. coli. This inhibition can be relieved by adding lactose or isopropyl-β-D-thiogalactopyranoside (IPTG).
   2660..2687    -  terminator     rrnB T2 terminator: transcription terminator T2 from the E. coli rrnB gene
   2819..2862    +  terminator     rrnB T1 terminator: Escherichia coli rrnB; transcription terminator T1 from the E. coli rrnB gene
>Addgene plasmid #48502 | pFUSB4_GACG | depositor full sequence | sequence record 70202 | Full Sequence
ATGTTTTCCCAGTCACGACGTTGTAAAACGACGGCCAGTCTTAAGCGTCTCATGGCCTGACCCCGGACCA
AGTGGTGGCCTATCGCCAGCAACAATGGCGGCAAGCAAGCGCTCGAAACGGTGCAGCGGCTGTTGCCGGT
GCTGTGCCAGGACCATGGCCTGACCCCGGACCAAGTGGTGGCTATCGCCAGCAACATTGGCGGCAAGCAA
GCGCTCGAAACGGTGCAGCGGCTGTTGCCGGTGCTGTGCCAGGACCATGGCCTGACTCCGGACCAAGTGG
TGGCTATCGCCAGCCACGATGGCGGCAAGCAAGCGCTCGAAACGGTGCAGCGGCTGTTGCCGGTGCTGTG
CCAGGACCATGGCCTGACCCCGGACCAAGTGGTGGCTATCGCCAGCAACAATGGCGGCAAGCAAGCGCTC
GAAACGGTGCAGCGGCTGTTGCCGGTGCTGTGCCAGGACCATGGCCTGACCCCGGACCAAGTGGTGGCTA
TCGAGACGTCTAGACCAGCCAGGACAGAAATGCCTCGACTTCGCTGCTACCCAAGGTTGCCGGGTGACGC
ACACCGTGGAAACGGATGAAGGCACGAACCCAGTGGACATAAGCCTGTTCGGTTCGTAAGCTGTAATGCA
AGTAGCGTATGCGCTCACGCAACTGGTCCAGAACCTTGACCGAACGCAGCGGTGGTAACGGCGCAGTGGC
GGTTTTCATGGCTTGTTATGACTGTTTTTTTGGGGTACAGTCTATGCCTCGGGCATCCAAGCAGCAAGCG
CGTTACGCCGTGGGTCGATGTTTGATGTTATGGAGCAGCAACGATGTTACGCAGCAGGGCAGTCGCCCTA
AAACAAAGTTAAACATTATGAGGGAAGCGGTGATCGCCGAAGTATCGACTCAACTATCAGAGGTAGTTGG
CGTCATCGAGCGCCATCTCGAACCGACGTTGCTGGCCGTACATTTGTACGGCTCCGCAGTGGATGGCGGC
CTGAAGCCACACAGTGATATTGATTTGCTGGTTACGGTGACCGTAAGGCTTGATGAAACAACGCGGCGAG
CTTTGATCAACGACCTTTTGGAAACTTCGGCTTCCCCTGGAGAGAGCGAGATTCTCCGCGCTGTAGAAGT
CACCATTGTTGTGCACGACGACATCATTCCGTGGCGTTATCCAGCTAAGCGCGAACTGCAATTTGGAGAA
TGGCAGCGCAATGACATTCTTGCAGGTATCTTCGAGCCAGCCACGATCGACATTGATCTGGCTATCTTGC
TGACAAAAGCAAGAGAACATAGCGTTGCCTTGGTAGGTCCAGCGGCGGAGGAACTCTTTGATCCGGTTCC
TGAACAGGATCTATTTGAGGCGCTAAATGAAACCTTAACGCTATGGAACTCGCCGCCCGACTGGGCTGGC
GATGAGCGAAATGTAGTGCTTACGTTGTCCCGCATTTGGTACAGCGCAGTAACCGGCAAAATCGCGCCGA
AGGATGTCGCTGCCGACTGGGCAATGGAGCGCCTGCCGGCCCAGTATCAGCCCGTCATACTTGAAGCTAG
ACAGGCTTATCTTGGACAAGAAGAAGATCGCTTGGCCTCGCGCGCAGATCAGTTGGAAGAATTTGTCCAC
TACGTGAAAGGCGAGATCACCAAGGTAGTCGGCAAATAACCCTCGAGCCACCCATGACCAAAATCCCTTA
ACGTGAGTTACGCGTCGTTCCACTGAGCGTCAGACCCCGTAGAAAAGATCAAAGGATCTTCTTGAGATCC
TTTTTTTCTGCGCGTAATCTGCTGCTTGCAAACAAAAAAACCACCGCTACCAGCGGTGGTTTGTTTGCCG
GATCAAGAGCTACCAACTCTTTTTCCGAAGGTAACTGGCTTCAGCAGAGCGCAGATACCAAATACTGTCC
TTCTAGTGTAGCCGTAGTTAGGCCACCACTTCAAGAACTCTGTAGCACCGCCTACATACCTCGCTCTGCT
AATCCTGTTACCAGTGGCTGCTGCCAGTGGCGATAAGTCGTGTCTTACCGGGTTGGACTCAAGACGATAG
TTACCGGATAAGGCGCAGCGGTCGGGCTGAACGGGGGGTTCGTGCACACAGCCCAGCTTGGAGCGAACGA
CCTACACCGAACTGAGATACCTACAGCGTGAGCATTGAGAAAGCGCCACGCTTCCCGAAGGGAGAAAGGC
GGACAGGTATCCGGTAAGCGGCAGGGTCGGAACAGGAGAGCGCACGAGGGAGCTTCCAGGGGGAAACGCC
TGGTATCTTTATAGTCCTGTCGGGTTTCGCCACCTCTGACTTGAGCGTCGATTTTTGTGATGCTCGTCAG
GGGGGCGGAGCCTATGGAAAAACGCCAGCAACGCGGCCTTTTTACGGTTCCTGGCCTTTTGCTGGCCTTT
TGCTCACATGTTCTTTCCTGCGTTATCCCCTGATTCTGTGGATAACCGTATTACCGCCTTTGAGTGAGCT
GATACCGCTCGCCGCAGCCGAACGACCGAGCGCAGCGAGTCAGTGAGCGAGGAAGCGGAAGAGCGCCCAA
TACGCAAACCGCCTCTCCCCGCGCGTTGGCCGATTCATTAATGCAGCTGGCACGACAGGTTTCCCGACTG
GAAAGCGGGCAGTGAGCGCAACGCAATTAATACGCGTACCGCTAGCCAGGAAGAGTTTGTAGAAACGCAA
AAAGGCCATCCGTCAGGATGGCCTTCTGCTTAGTTTGATGCCTGGCAGTTTATGGCGGGCGTCCTGCCCG
CCACCCTCCGGGCCGTTGCTTCACAACGTTCAAATCCGCTCCCGGCGGATTTGTCCTACTCAGGAGAGCG
TTCACCGACAAACAACAGATAAAACGAAAGGCCCAGTCTTCCGACTGAGCCTTTCGTTTTATTTGATGCC
TGGCAGTTCCCTACTCTCGCGTTAACGCTAGCATGG
