>Addgene plasmid #48502 | pFUSB4_GACG | addgene partial sequence | sequence record 70954 | pCR8_F1 5'-ttgatgcctggcagttccct-3'
GACGTTGTAAAACGACGGCCAGTCTTAAGCGTCTCATGGCCTGACCCCGGACCAAGTGGTGGCTATCGCC
AGCAACAATGGCGGCAAGCAAGCGCTCGAAACGGTGCAGCGGCTGTTGCCGGTGCTGTGCCAGGACCATG
GCCTGACCCCGGACCAAGTGGTGGCTATCGCCAGCAACATTGGCGGCAAGCAAGCGCTCGAAACGGTGCA
GCGGCTGTTGCCGGTGCTGTGCCAGGACCATGGCCTGACTCCGGACCAAGTGGTGGCTATCGCCAGCCAC
GATGGCGGCAAGCAAGCGCTCGAAACGGTGCAGCGGCTGTTGCCGGTGCTGTGCCAGGACCATGGCCTGA
CCCCGGACCAAGTGGTGGCTATCGCCAGCAACAATGGCGGCAAGCAAGCGCTCGAAACGGTGCAGCGGCT
GTTGCCGGTGCTGTGCCAGGACCATGGCCTGACCCCGGACCAAGTGGTGGCTATCGAGACGTCTAGACCA
GCCAGGACAGAAATGCCTCGACTTCGCTGCTACCCAAGGTTGCCGGGTGACGCACACCGTGGAAACGGAT
GAAGGCACGAACCCAGTGGACATAAGCCTGTTCGGTTCGTAAGCTGTAATGCAAGTAGCGTATGCGCTCA
CGCAACTGGTCCAGAACCTTGACCGAACGCAGCGGTGGTAACGGCGCAGTGGCGGTTTTCATGGCTTGTT
ATGACTGTTTTTTTGGGGTACAGTCTATGCCTCGGGCATCCAAGCAGCAAGCGCGTTACGCCGTGGGTCG
ATGTTTGATGTTATGGAGCAGCAACGATGTTACGCAGCAGGGCAGTCGCCCTAAAACAAAGTTAAACATT
ATGAGGGAAGCGGTGATCGCCGAAGTATCGACTCAACTATCAGAGGTAGTTGGCGTCATCGAGCGCCATC
TCGAACCGACGTTGCTGGCCGTACATTTGTA
